Addgene plasmid #217605: DVA_p15A_EH
Purpose: (Empty Backbone) Destination vector with ampicillin resistance and p15A origin of replication. Carries E-H CIDAR MoClo overhangs for level 0 or 2 construct cloning.
Depositing lab: Wei Huang. Depositing organization: University of Oxford. Publication: Construction and Characterization of MoClo-Compatible Vectors for Modular Protein Expression in E. coli. Nielsen JR, Lewis MJ, Huang WE. ACS Synth Biol. 2025 Jan 12. doi: 10.1021/acssynbio.4c00564. PubMed 39801078.
Backbone
  Vector backbone: DVA
  Vector type: Synthetic Biology
Growth in bacteria
  Bacterial resistance: Ampicillin, 100 μg/mL
  Growth temperature: 37°C
  Growth strain: DH5alpha
  Copy number: Low Copy
Gene/Insert
  Gene/Insert name: None
  Mutation: None
Terms and licenses: Academic/Nonprofit Terms; Industry Terms: Not Available to Industry
How to cite: DVA_p15A_EH was a gift from Wei Huang (Addgene plasmid # 217605 ; http://n2t.net/addgene:217605 ; RRID:Addgene_217605)
