[The description below was written by a language model from this plasmid's Addgene catalogue record and pLannotate feature annotations shown in this document.]
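Description:
DVA_p15A_EH is a small (about 2.8 kb) empty destination vector for CIDAR MoClo modular cloning in E. coli, built on the DVA (ampicillin-resistant destination vector) backbone and classed as a synthetic biology plasmid. It replicates from a p15A origin, which the catalogue lists as low copy. This origin is compatible with ColE1-type plasmids, so the vector can be co-maintained with a second plasmid of that family. Selection relies on the β-lactamase gene (AmpR) driven by its native bla promoter and followed by a lambda t0 terminator. A short annotated RSF ori fragment next to the p15A region, and a bom fragment near the cloning site, appear to be partial sequence matches rather than functional elements.

The vector carries no insert. In its place sits a lacZα cassette comprising a CAP binding site, lac promoter, lac operator, a pUC18/19-type multiple cloning site and a lacZα fragment. In MoClo destination vectors this kind of cassette typically serves as a blue/white screening dropout that is replaced when parts are assembled, although the record does not say so explicitly. According to the catalogue entry, the cloning site is flanked by the E and H CIDAR MoClo overhangs, so the vector accepts either level 0 parts or level 2 multi-unit assemblies that carry those fusion sites. The Type IIS recognition sites themselves are not annotated in the feature table. A BioBrick prefix and a putative bacterial terminator lie on one side of the cassette, and the rrnB T1 and T7Te terminators lie on the other, insulating the cloned content from backbone transcription. The plasmid belongs to a set of MoClo-compatible vectors intended for modular protein expression in E. coli.
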