Features (pLannotate 1.2.2; 16 found; start..end, strand, type, name):
    496..600     -  promoter       AmpR promoter: bla
    690..733     -  terminator     bacterial terminator: putative bacterial transcription terminator
    736..757     +  misc_feature   BioBrick prefix: BioBrick prefix for parts that do not start with "ATG"
    788..846     +  misc_feature   bom (fragment): basis of mobility region from pBR322
    852..1009    -  CDS            lacZα (fragment): LacZα fragment of β-galactosidase; lacZ fragment
   1006..1062    +  misc_feature   MCS: pUC18/19 multiple cloning site
   1099..1115    -  protein_bind   lac operator: The lac repressor binds to the lac operator to inhibit transcription in E. coli. This inhibition can be relieved by adding lactose or isopropyl-β-D-thiogalactopyranoside (IPTG). lac repressor encoded by lacI
   1123..1153    -  promoter       lac promoter: promoter for the E. coli lac operon
   1168..1189    -  protein_bind   CAP binding site: CAP binding activates transcription in the presence of cAMP. E. coli catabolite activator protein
   1202..1270    -  CDS            lacI (fragment): lac repressor; lacI; The lac repressor binds to the lac operator to inhibit transcription in E. coli. This inhibition can be relieved by adding lactose or isopropyl-β-D-thiogalactopyranoside (IPTG).
   1331..1402    +  terminator     rrnB T1 terminator: transcription terminator T1 from the E. coli rrnB gene
   1418..1445    +  terminator     T7Te terminator: phage T7 early transcription terminator
   1479..1534    -  rep_origin     RSF ori (fragment): Plasmids containing the RSF 1030 origin of replication can be propagated in E. coli cells that contain additional plasmids with compatible origins.
   1622..2167    -  rep_origin     p15A ori: Plasmids containing the medium-copy-number p15A origin of replication can be propagated in E. coli cells that contain a second plasmid with the ColE1 origin.
   2281..2375    -  terminator     lambda t0 terminator: transcription terminator from phage lambda
   2408..495     -  CDS            AmpR (across the origin): β-lactamase; bla; confers resistance to ampicillin, carbenicillin, and related antibiotics
>Addgene plasmid #217605 | DVA_p15A_EH | addgene full sequence | sequence record 442584 | Addgene NGS Result
CGGTTCCCAACGATCAAGGCGAGTTACATGATCCCCCATGTTGTGCAAAAAAGCGGTTAGCTCCTTCGGT
CCTCCGATCGTTGTCAGAAGTAAGTTGGCCGCAGTGTTATCACTCATGGTTATGGCAGCACTGCATAATT
CTCTTACTGTCATGCCATCCGTAAGATGCTTTTCTGTGACTGGTGAGTACTCAACCAAGTCATTCTGAGA
ATAGTGTATGCGGCGACCGAGTTGCTCTTGCCCGGCGTCAATACGGGATAATACCGCGCCACATAGCAGA
ACTTTAAAAGTGCTCATCATTGGAAAACGTTCTTCGGGGCGAAAACTCTCAAGGATCTTACCGCTGTTGA
GATCCAGTTCGATGTAACCCACTCGTGCACCCAACTGATCTTCAGCATCTTTTACTTTCACCAGCGTTTC
TGGGTGAGCAAAAACAGGAAGGCAAAATGCCGCAAAAAAGGGAATAAGGGCGACACGGAAATGTTGAATA
CTCATACTCTTCCTTTTTCAATATTATTGAAGCATTTATCAGGGTTATTGTCTCATGAGCGGATACATAT
TTGAATGTATTTAGAAAAATAAACAAATAGGGGTTCCGCGCACATTTCCCCGAAAAGTGCCACCTGACGT
CTAAGAAACCATTATTATCATGACATTAACCTATAAAAATAGGCGTATCACGAGGCAGAATTTCAGATAA
AAAAAATCCTTAGCTTTCGCTAAGGATGATTTCTGGAATTCGCGGCCGCTTCTAGAGACTAGTGGAGGTC
TCAGCTTATGTCTTCCCTGCACCATATGCGGTGTGAAATACCGCACAGATGCGTAAGGAGAAAATACCGC
ATCAGGCGCCATTCGCCATTCAGGCTGCGCAACTGTTGGGAAGGGCGATCGGTGCGGGCCTCTTCGCTAT
TACGCCAGCTGGCGAAAGGGGGATGTGCTGCAAGGCGATTAAGTTGGGTAACGCCAGGGTTTTCCCAGTC
ACGACGTTGTAAAACGACGGCCAGTGAATTCGAGCTCGGTACCCGGGGATCCTCTAGAGTCGACCTGCAG
GCATGCAAGCTTGGCGTAATCATGGTCATAGCTGTTTCCTGTGTGAAATTGTTATCCGCTCACAATTCCA
CACAACATACGAGCCGGAAGCATAAAGTGTAAAGCCTGGGGTGCCTAATGAGTGAGCTAACTCACATTAA
TTGCGTTGCGCTCACTGCCCGCTTTCCAGTCGGGAAACCTGTCGTGCCAGCTGCATTAATGAATCGGCCA
ACGCGCGGGGGTTAAGAAGACGTACTAAGAGACCTTCTGGATCGGTTGTCGAGTAAGGATCTCCAGGCAT
CAAATAAAACGAAAGGCTCAGTCGAAAGACTGGGCCTTTCGTTTTATCTGTTGTTTGTCGGTGAACGCTC
TCTACTAGAGTCACACTGGCTCACCTTCGGGTGGGCCTTTCTGCGTTTATAGGATCCTAACTCGAGCCTA
GGGATATATTCCGCTTCCTCGCTCACTGACTCGCTACGCTCGGTCGTTCGACTGCGGCGAGCGGAAATGG
CTTACGAACGGGGCGGAGATTTCCTGGAAGATGCCAGGAAGATACTTAACAGGGAAGTGAGAGGGCCGCG
GCAAAGCCGTTTTTCCATAGGCTCCGCCCCCCTGACAAGCATCACGAAATCTGACGCTCAAATCAGTGGT
GGCGAAACCCGACAGGACTATAAAGATACCAGGCGTTTCCCCCTGGCGGCTCCCTCGTGCGCTCTCCTGT
TCCTGCCTTTCGGTTTACCGGTGTCATTCCGCTGTTATGGCCGCGTTTGTCTCATTCCACGCCTGACACT
CAGTTCCGGGTAGGCAGTTCGCTCCAAGCTGGACTGTATGCACGAACCCCCCGTTCAGTCCGACCGCTGC
GCCTTATCCGGTAACTATCGTCTTGAGTCCAACCCGGAAAGACATGCAAAAGCACCACTGGCAGCAGCCA
CTGGTAATTGATTTAGAGGAGTTAGTCTTGAAGTCATGCGCCGGTTAAGGCTAAACTGAAAGGACAAGTT
TTGGTGACTGCGCTCCTCCAAGCCAGTTACCTCGGTTCAAAGAGTTGGTAGCTCAGAGAACCTTCGAAAA
ACCGCCCTGCAAGGCGGTTTTTTCGTTTTCAGAGCAAGAGATTACGCGCAGACCAAAACGATCTCAAGAA
GATCATCTTATTAATCAGATAAAATATTTCTAGATTTCAGTGCAATTTATCTCTTCAAATGTAGCACCTG
AAGTCAGCCCCATACGATATAAGTTGTTACTAGTGCTTGGATTCTCACCAATAAAAAACGCCCGGCGGCA
ACCGAGCGTTCTGAACAAATCCAGATGGAGTTCTGAGGTCATTACTGGATCTATCAACAGGAGTCCAAGC
GAGCTCTCGAACCCCAGAGTCCCGCGATTACCAATGCTTAATCAGTGAGGCACCTATCTCAGCGATCTGT
CTATTTCGTTCATCCATAGTTGCCTGACTCCCCGTCGTGTAGATAACTACGATACGGGAGGGCTTACCAT
CTGGCCCCAGTGCTGCAATGATACCGCGCGACCCACGCTCACCGGCTCCAGATTTATCAGCAATAAACCA
GCCAGCCGGAAGGGCCGAGCGCAGAAGTGGTCCTGCAACTTTATCCGCCTCCATCCAGTCTATTAATTGT
TGCCGGGAAGCTAGAGTAAGTAGTTCGCCAGTTAATAGTTTGCGCAACGTTGTTGCCATTGCTACAGGCA
TCGTGGTGTCACGCTCGTCGTTTGGTATGGCTTCATTCAGCTC
